>Addgene plasmid #204564 | pGEX6p-1-UFBP1 F196A V198A | addgene full sequence | sequence record 403791 | Addgene NGS Result
TAGCTTATCGACTGCACGGTGCACCAATGCTTCTGGCGTCAGGCAGCCATCGGAAGCTGTGGTATGGCTG
TGCAGGTCGTAAATCACTGCATAATTCGTGTCGCTCAAGGCGCACTCCCGTTCTGGATAATGTTTTTTGC
GCCGACATCATAACGGTTCTGGCAAATATTCTGAAATGAGCTGTTGACAATTAATCATCGGCTCGTATAA
TGTGTGGAATTGTGAGCGGATAACAATTTCACACAGGAAACAGTATTCATGTCCCCTATACTAGGTTATT
GGAAAATTAAGGGCCTTGTGCAACCCACTCGACTTCTTTTGGAATATCTTGAAGAAAAATATGAAGAGCA
TTTGTATGAGCGCGATGAAGGTGATAAATGGCGAAACAAAAAGTTTGAATTGGGTTTGGAGTTTCCCAAT
CTTCCTTATTATATTGATGGTGATGTTAAATTAACACAGTCTATGGCCATCATACGTTATATAGCTGACA
AGCACAACATGTTGGGTGGTTGTCCAAAAGAGCGTGCAGAGATTTCAATGCTTGAAGGAGCGGTTTTGGA
TATTAGATACGGTGTTTCGAGAATTGCATATAGTAAAGACTTTGAAACTCTCAAAGTTGATTTTCTTAGC
AAGCTACCTGAAATGCTGAAAATGTTCGAAGATCGTTTATGTCATAAAACATATTTAAATGGTGATCATG
TAACCCATCCTGACTTCATGTTGTATGACGCTCTTGATGTTGTTTTATACATGGACCCAATGTGCCTGGA
TGCGTTCCCAAAATTAGTTTGTTTTAAAAAACGTATTGAAGCTATCCCACAAATTGATAAGTACTTGAAA
TCCAGCAAGTATATAGCATGGCCTTTGCAGGGCTGGCAAGCCACGTTTGGTGGTGGCGACCATCCTCCAA
AATCGGATCTGGAAGTTCTGTTCCAGGGGCCCCTGGGATCCATGGTGGCGCCTGTGTGGTACTTGGTAGC
GGCGGCTCTGCTAGTCGGCTTTATCCTCTTCCTGACTCGCAGCCGGGGCCGGGCGGCATCAGCCGGCCAA
GAGCCACTGCACAATGAGGAGCTGGCAGGAGCAGGCCGGGTGGCCCAGCCTGGGCCCCTGGAGCCTGAGG
AGCCGAGAGCTGGAGGCAGGCCTCGGCGCCGGAGGGACCTGGGCAGCCGCCTACAGGCCCAGCGTCGAGC
CCAGCGGGTGGCCTGGGCAGAAGCAGATGAGAACGAGGAGGAAGCTGTCATCCTAGCCCAGGAGGAGGAA
GGTGTCGAGAAGCCAGCGGAAACTCACCTGTCGGGGAAAATTGGAGCTAAGAAACTGCGGAAGCTGGAGG
AGAAACAAGCGCGAAAGGCCCAGCGTGAGGCAGAGGAGGCTGAACGTGAGGAGCGGAAACGACTCGAGTC
CCAGCGCGAAGCTGAGTGGAAGAAGGAGGAGGAGCGGCTTCGCCTGGAGGAGGAGCAGAAGGAGGAGGAG
GAGAGGAAGGCCCGCGAGGAGCAGGCCCAGCGGGAGCATGAGGAGTACCTGAAACTGAAGGAGGCCGCTG
TGGCGGAGGAGGAAGGCGTAGGAGAGACCATGACTGAGGAACAGTCCCAGAGCTTCCTGACAGAGTTCAT
CAACTACATCAAGCAGTCCAAGGTTGTGCTCTTGGAAGACCTGGCTTCCCAGGTGGGCCTACGCACTCAG
GACACCATAAATCGCATCCAGGACCTGCTGGCTGAGGGGACTATAACAGGTGTGATTGACGACCGGGGCA
AGTTCATCTACATAACCCCAGAGGAACTGGCCGCCGTGGCCAACTTCATCCGACAGCGGGGCCGGGTGTC
CATCGCCGAGCTTGCCCAAGCCAGCAACTCCCTCATCGCCTGGGGCCGGGAGTCCCCTGCCCAAGCCCCA
GCCTGAGAATTCCCGGGTCGACTCGAGCGGCCGCATCGTGACTGACTGACGATCTGCCTCGCGCGTTTCG
GTGATGACGGTGAAAACCTCTGACACATGCAGCTCCCGGAGACGGTCACAGCTTGTCTGTAAGCGGATGC
CGGGAGCAGACAAGCCCGTCAGGGCGCGTCAGCGGGTGTTGGCGGGTGTCGGGGCGCAGCCATGACCCAG
TCACGTAGCGATAGCGGAGTGTATAATTCTTGAAGACGAAAGGGCCTCGTGATACGCCTATTTTTATAGG
TTAATGTCATGATAATAATGGTTTCTTAGACGTCAGGTGGCACTTTTCGGGGAAATGTGCGCGGAACCCC
TATTTGTTTATTTTTCTAAATACATTCAAATATGTATCCGCTCATGAGACAATAACCCTGATAAATGCTT
CAATAATATTGAAAAAGGAAGAGTATGAGTATTCAACATTTCCGTGTCGCCCTTATTCCCTTTTTTGCGG
CATTTTGCCTTCCTGTTTTTGCTCACCCAGAAACGCTGGTGAAAGTAAAAGATGCTGAAGATCAGTTGGG
TGCACGAGTGGGTTACATCGAACTGGATCTCAACAGCGGTAAGATCCTTGAGAGTTTTCGCCCCGAAGAA
CGTTTTCCAATGATGAGCACTTTTAAAGTTCTGCTATGTGGCGCGGTATTATCCCGTGTTGACGCCGGGC
AAGAGCAACTCGGTCGCCGCATACACTATTCTCAGAATGACTTGGTTGAGTACTCACCAGTCACAGAAAA
GCATCTTACGGATGGCATGACAGTAAGAGAATTATGCAGTGCTGCCATAACCATGAGTGATAACACTGCG
GCCAACTTACTTCTGACAACGATCGGAGGACCGAAGGAGCTAACCGCTTTTTTGCACAACATGGGGGATC
ATGTAACTCGCCTTGATCGTTGGGAACCGGAGCTGAATGAAGCCATACCAAACGACGAGCGTGACACCAC
GATGCCTGCAGCAATGGCAACAACGTTGCGCAAACTATTAACTGGCGAACTACTTACTCTAGCTTCCCGG
CAACAATTAATAGACTGGATGGAGGCGGATAAAGTTGCAGGACCACTTCTGCGCTCGGCCCTTCCGGCTG
GCTGGTTTATTGCTGATAAATCTGGAGCCGGTGAGCGTGGGTCTCGCGGTATCATTGCAGCACTGGGGCC
AGATGGTAAGCCCTCCCGTATCGTAGTTATCTACACGACGGGGAGTCAGGCAACTATGGATGAACGAAAT
AGACAGATCGCTGAGATAGGTGCCTCACTGATTAAGCATTGGTAACTGTCAGACCAAGTTTACTCATATA
TACTTTAGATTGATTTAAAACTTCATTTTTAATTTAAAAGGATCTAGGTGAAGATCCTTTTTGATAATCT
CATGACCAAAATCCCTTAACGTGAGTTTTCGTTCCACTGAGCGTCAGACCCCGTAGAAAAGATCAAAGGA
TCTTCTTGAGATCCTTTTTTTCTGCGCGTAATCTGCTGCTTGCAAACAAAAAAACCACCGCTACCAGCGG
TGGTTTGTTTGCCGGATCAAGAGCTACCAACTCTTTTTCCGAAGGTAACTGGCTTCAGCAGAGCGCAGAT
ACCAAATACTGTCCTTCTAGTGTAGCCGTAGTTAGGCCACCACTTCAAGAACTCTGTAGCACCGCCTACA
TACCTCGCTCTGCTAATCCTGTTACCAGTGGCTGCTGCCAGTGGCGATAAGTCGTGTCTTACCGGGTTGG
ACTCAAGACGATAGTTACCGGATAAGGCGCAGCGGTCGGGCTGAACGGGGGGTTCGTGCACACAGCCCAG
CTTGGAGCGAACGACCTACACCGAACTGAGATACCTACAGCGTGAGCTATGAGAAAGCGCCACGCTTCCC
GAAGGGAGAAAGGCGGACAGGTATCCGGTAAGCGGCAGGGTCGGAACAGGAGAGCGCACGAGGGAGCTTC
CAGGGGGAAACGCCTGGTATCTTTATAGTCCTGTCGGGTTTCGCCACCTCTGACTTGAGCGTCGATTTTT
GTGATGCTCGTCAGGGGGGCGGAGCCTATGGAAAAACGCCAGCAACGCGGCCTTTTTACGGTTCCTGGCC
TTTTGCTGGCCTTTTGCTCACATGTTCTTTCCTGCGTTATCCCCTGATTCTGTGGATAACCGTATTACCG
CCTTTGAGTGAGCTGATACCGCTCGCCGCAGCCGAACGACCGAGCGCAGCGAGTCAGTGAGCGAGGAAGC
GGAAGAGCGCCTGATGCGGTATTTTCTCCTTACGCATCTGTGCGGTATTTCACACCGCATAAATTCCGAC
ACCATCGAATGGCGCAAAACCTTTCGCGGTATGGCATGATAGCGCCCGGAAGAGAGTCAATTCAGGGTGG
TGAATGTGAAACCAGTAACGTTATACGATGTCGCAGAGTATGCCGGTGTCTCTTATCAGACCGTTTCCCG
CGTGGTGAACCAGGCCAGCCACGTTTCTGCGAAAACGCGGGAAAAAGTGGAAGCGGCGATGGCGGAGCTG
AATTACATTCCCAACCGCGTGGCACAACAACTGGCGGGCAAACAGTCGTTGCTGATTGGCGTTGCCACCT
CCAGTCTGGCCCTGCACGCGCCGTCGCAAATTGTCGCGGCGATTAAATCTCGCGCCGATCAACTGGGTGC
CAGCGTGGTGGTGTCGATGGTAGAACGAAGCGGCGTCGAAGCCTGTAAAGCGGCGGTGCACAATCTTCTC
GCGCAACGCGTCAGTGGGCTGATCATTAACTATCCGCTGGATGACCAGGATGCCATTGCTGTGGAAGCTG
CCTGCACTAATGTTCCGGCGTTATTTCTTGATGTCTCTGACCAGACACCCATCAACAGTATTATTTTCTC
CCATGAAGACGGTACGCGACTGGGCGTGGAGCATCTGGTCGCATTGGGTCACCAGCAAATCGCGCTGTTA
GCGGGCCCATTAAGTTCTGTCTCGGCGCGTCTGCGTCTGGCTGGCTGGCATAAATATCTCACTCGCAATC
AAATTCAGCCGATAGCGGAACGGGAAGGCGACTGGAGTGCCATGTCCGGTTTTCAACAAACCATGCAAAT
GCTGAATGAGGGCATCGTTCCCACTGCGATGCTGGTTGCCAACGATCAGATGGCGCTGGGCGCAATGCGC
GCCATTACCGAGTCCGGGCTGCGCGTTGGTGCGGATATCTCGGTAGTGGGATACGACGATACCGAAGACA
GCTCATGTTATATCCCGCCGTTAACCACCATCAAACAGGATTTTCGCCTGCTGGGGCAAACCAGCGTGGA
CCGCTTGCTGCAACTCTCTCAGGGCCAGGCGGTGAAGGGCAATCAGCTGTTGCCCGTCTCACTGGTGAAA
AGAAAAACCACGCTAGCGCCCAATACGCAAACCGCCTCTCCCCGCGCGTTGGCCGATTCATTAATGCAGC
TGGCACGACAGGTTTCCCGACTGGAAAGCGGGCAGTGAGCGCAACGCAATTAATGTAAGTTAGCTCACTC
ATTAGGCACCCCAGGCTTTACACTTTATGCTTCCGGCTCGTATGTTGTGTGGAATTGTGAGCGGATAACA
ATTTCACACAGGAAACAGCTATGACCATGATTACGGATTCACTGGCCGTCGTTTTACAACGTCGTGACTG
GGAAAACCCTGGCGTTACCCAACTTAATCGCCTTGCAGCACATCCCCCTTTCGCCAGCTGGCGTAATAGC
GAAGAGGCCCGCACCGATCGCCCTTCCCAACAGTTGCGCAGCCTGAATGGCGAATGGCGCTTTGCCTGGT
TTCCGGCACCAGAAGCGGTGCCGGAAAGCTGGCTGGAGTGCGATCTTCCTGAGGCCGATACTGTCGTCGT
CCCCTCAAACTGGCAGATGCACGGTTACGATGCGCCCATCTACACCAACGTGACCTATCCCATTACGGTC
AATCCGCCGTTTGTTCCCACGGAGAATCCGACGGGTTGTTACTCGCTCACATTTAATGTTGATGAAAGCT
GGCTACAGGAAGGCCAGACGCGAATTATTTTTGATGGCGTTGGAAT
Features (pLannotate 1.2.2; 17 found; start..end, strand, type, name):
    184..212     +  promoter       tac promoter: strong E. coli promoter; hybrid between the trp and lac UV5 promoters
    220..236     +  protein_bind   lac operator: The lac repressor binds to the lac operator to inhibit transcription in E. coli. This inhibition can be relieved by adding lactose or isopropyl-β-D-thiogalactopyranoside (IPTG). lac repressor encoded by lacI
    259..912     +  CDS            GST26_SCHJA: Experimental evidence at protein level: Swiss-Prot protein existence level 1. GST isoenzymes appear to play a central role in the parasite detoxification system. Other functions are also suspected including a role in increasing the solubility of haematin in the parasite gut. From Schistosoma japonicum (Blood fluke).
    952..1893    +  CDS            DDRGK1: DDRGK_HUMAN - Also known as C20orf116 From Homo sapiens (Human).
   1944..1983    +  CDS            rop (fragment): Rop protein, which maintains plasmids at low copy number; rop
   2085..2125    +  misc_feature   bom (fragment): basis of mobility region from pBR322
   2230..2334    +  promoter       AmpR promoter: bla
   2335..3195    +  CDS            AmpR: β-lactamase; bla; confers resistance to ampicillin, carbenicillin, and related antibiotics
   3366..3954    +  rep_origin     ori: high-copy-number ColE1/pMB1/pBR322/pUC origin of replication
   4140..4191    -  misc_feature   bom (fragment): basis of mobility region from pBR322
   4198..4275    +  promoter       lacI promoter: lacI
   4276..5358    +  CDS            lacI: lac repressor; lacI; The lac repressor binds to the lac operator to inhibit transcription in E. coli. This inhibition can be relieved by adding lactose or isopropyl-β-D-thiogalactopyranoside (IPTG).
   5371..5392    +  protein_bind   CAP binding site: CAP binding activates transcription in the presence of cAMP. E. coli catabolite activator protein
   5407..5437    +  promoter       lac promoter: promoter for the E. coli lac operon
   5445..5461    +  protein_bind   lac operator: The lac repressor binds to the lac operator to inhibit transcription in E. coli. This inhibition can be relieved by adding lactose or isopropyl-β-D-thiogalactopyranoside (IPTG). lac repressor encoded by lacI
   5481..5654    +  CDS            lacZα: LacZα fragment of β-galactosidase; lacZ fragment
   5918..108     -  CDS            yciV (fragment) (across the origin): RNAAM_ECOLI - Also known as trpH From Escherichia coli (strain K12).
