[The description below was written by a language model from this plasmid's Addgene catalogue record and pLannotate feature annotations shown in this document.]
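Description:
pGEX6p-1-UFBP1 F196A V198A is a bacterial expression plasmid built on the pGEX6p-1 backbone for producing a GST-tagged mutant of human UFBP1 (the product of the DDRGK1 gene, also known as C20orf116) in E. coli. The sequenced plasmid is about 5.9 kb. It replicates from a high-copy ColE1/pMB1-type origin and is selected with ampicillin through the β-lactamase (AmpR) gene driven by its own promoter. Short remnants of the pBR322 rop and bom regions, a lac promoter/lacZα segment and a fragment of an E. coli gene spanning the numbering origin are annotated as well; these are backbone carry-over rather than functional payload.

The expression cassette consists of the strong hybrid tac promoter followed by a lac operator, then the Schistosoma japonicum glutathione S-transferase coding sequence, with the DDRGK1 open reading frame a short linker's distance downstream on the same strand, consistent with an N-terminal GST fusion. A plasmid-borne lacI gene supplies lac repressor, which keeps the tac promoter off until it is relieved by IPTG, giving inducible expression. The GST moiety allows affinity capture of the fusion protein on glutathione resin. The linker is not annotated in the feature table, and the cloning sites used are recorded as unknown.

The insert carries two alanine substitutions, F196A and V198A. The record does not state what these residues do, but the plasmid comes from work on the UFM1 conjugation system and its role in ER-phagy. It is suited to producing recombinant mutant UFBP1 for purification and in vitro biochemical or binding comparisons with the wild-type protein.
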