Addgene plasmid #204564: pGEX6p-1-UFBP1 F196A V198A
Purpose: Expresses GST-tagged UFBP1 F196A V198A in E.coli
Depositing lab: Masaaki Komatsu. Depositing organization: Juntendo University. Publication: The UFM1 system regulates ER-phagy through the ufmylation of CYB5R3. Ishimura R, El-Gowily AH, Noshiro D, Komatsu-Hirota S, Ono Y, Shindo M, Hatta T, Abe M, Uemura T, Lee-Okada HC, Mohamed TM, Yokomizo T, Ueno T, Sakimura K, Natsume T, Sorimachi H, Inada T, Waguri S, Noda NN, Komatsu M. Nat Commun. 2022 Dec 21;13(1):7857. doi: 10.1038/s41467-022-35501-0. PubMed 36543799.
Backbone
  Vector backbone: pGEX6p-1
  Vector type: Bacterial Expression
Growth in bacteria
  Bacterial resistance: Ampicillin, 100 μg/mL
  Growth temperature: 37°C
  Growth strain: DH5alpha
  Copy number: High Copy
Gene/Insert
  Gene/Insert name: UFBP1
  Species: H. sapiens (human)
  Mutation: F196A V198A
  Entrez Gene: DDRGK1 (a.k.a. C20orf116, SEMDSH, UFBP1, dJ1187M17.3)
  Cloning method: Restriction Enzyme; 5′ cloning site Unknown (unknown if destroyed); 3′ cloning site Unknown (unknown if destroyed)
Terms and licenses: Academic/Nonprofit Terms; Industry Terms: Not Available to Industry
How to cite: pGEX6p-1-UFBP1 F196A V198A was a gift from Masaaki Komatsu (Addgene plasmid # 204564 ; http://n2t.net/addgene:204564 ; RRID:Addgene_204564)
